Addgene plasmid #65699: pYNL-C1_PTS1
Purpose: Expresses YNL-PTS1 in mammalian cells
Depositing lab: Yasushi Okada. Depositing organization: RIKEN Quantitative Biology Center (QBiC). Publication: Expanded palette of Nano-lanterns for real-time multicolor luminescence imaging. Takai A, Nakano M, Saito K, Haruno R, Watanabe TM, Ohyanagi T, Jin T, Okada Y, Nagai T. Proc Natl Acad Sci U S A. 2015 Apr 7;112(14):4352-6. doi: 10.1073/pnas.1418468112. Epub 2015 Mar 23. PubMed 25831507.
Backbone
  Vector backbone: pYNL-C1
  Backbone manufacturer: Addgene #64306
  Backbone size w/o insert (bp): 5600
  Total vector size (bp): 5600
  Vector type: Mammalian Expression, Luciferase
  Selectable markers: Neomycin (select with G418)
Growth in bacteria
  Bacterial resistance: Kanamycin, 50 μg/mL
  Growth temperature: 37°C
  Growth strain: DH5alpha
  Copy number: High Copy
Gene/Insert
  Gene/Insert name: peroxisomal targeting signal 1 (tripeptide SKL) (alt name: PTS1)
  Species: H. sapiens (human), Synthetic
  Insert size (bp): 10
  Promoter: CMV
  Tag / fusion protein: YNL (N terminal on backbone)
  Cloning method: Restriction Enzyme; 5′ cloning site EcoRI (not destroyed); 3′ cloning site SalI (not destroyed)
  Sequencing primers: 5′ GAGTTCGTGAAGGTGAAGGGCC; 3′ EBV Reverse
Resource information
  A portion of this plasmid was derived from a plasmid made by: Nano-lantern/pcDNA3 (gifted from Dr Takeharu Nagai)
Terms and licenses: Academic/Nonprofit Terms; Industry Terms: Not Available to Industry
How to cite: pYNL-C1_PTS1 was a gift from Yasushi Okada (Addgene plasmid # 65699 ; http://n2t.net/addgene:65699 ; RRID:Addgene_65699)
