[The description below was written by a language model from this plasmid's Addgene catalogue record and pLannotate feature annotations shown in this document.]
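Description:
pYNL-C1_PTS1 is a mammalian expression plasmid of about 5.6 kb built on the pYNL-C1 backbone, a C1-style fusion vector in which the reporter lies upstream of the multiple cloning site. It is propagated in E. coli at high copy from a ColE1/pUC-type origin and also carries an f1 phage origin. A single NeoR/KanR (Tn5 aminoglycoside phosphotransferase) gene serves both hosts. A bacterial bla-type promoter drives it for kanamycin selection, and the adjacent SV40 enhancer/early promoter drives it in mammalian cells for G418 selection, with an HSV TK polyadenylation signal downstream. The short annotated fragments of ble, SV40 large T antigen and the bGH poly(A) signal appear to be backbone remnants rather than functional elements.

The expression cassette uses the human CMV immediate-early enhancer and promoter to drive yellow Nano-lantern (YNL). In the feature table, YNL appears as an mVenus coding sequence fused directly to Renilla luciferase. In this design, the energy released when the luciferase oxidises its substrate is transferred non-radiatively to the yellow fluorescent protein, so the light emitted is yellow-shifted. A very short insert encoding peroxisomal targeting signal 1, the tripeptide SKL, was cloned between the EcoRI and SalI sites of the MCS. This places the signal at the C-terminus of YNL, the position at which PTS1 is recognised by the peroxisomal import machinery. The transcript is terminated by the SV40 poly(A) signal. The construct expresses a peroxisome-targeted luminescent reporter in mammalian cells, and the associated work concerns real-time multicolour luminescence imaging with a palette of Nano-lantern variants.
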