Features (pLannotate 1.2.2; 16 found; start..end, strand, type, name):
     61..364     +  enhancer       CMV enhancer: human cytomegalovirus immediate early enhancer
    365..568     +  promoter       CMV promoter: human cytomegalovirus (CMV) immediate early promoter
    603..1295    +  CDS            mVenus: mVenus is a basic (constitutively fluorescent) yellow fluorescent protein published in 2006, derived from Aequorea victoria. It is reported to be a rapidly-maturing monomer with moderate acid sensitivity.
   1293..2219    +  CDS            LUCI_RENRE: Experimental evidence at protein level: Swiss-Prot protein existence level 1. Upon binding the substrate, the enzyme catalyzes an oxygenation, producing a very short-lived hydroperoxide that cyclizes into a dioxetanone structure, which collapses, releasing a CO(2) molecule. The spontaneous breakdown of the dioxetanone releases the energy (about 50 kcal/mole) that is necessary to generate the excited state of the coelenteramide product, which is the singlet form of the monoanion. In vivo the product undergoes the process of nonradiative energy transfer to an accessory protein, a green fluoresce
   2220..2254    +  misc_feature   MCS (fragment): multiple cloning site
   2273..2300    +  misc_feature   MCS (fragment): multiple cloning site
   2317..2401    +  CDS            large T antigen (fragment): large T antigen from SV40 (simian virus 40)
   2424..2545    +  polyA_signal   SV40 poly(A) signal: SV40 polyadenylation signal
   2579..3007    -  rep_origin     f1 ori (sequence partly withheld): f1 bacteriophage origin of replication; arrow indicates direction of (+) strand synthesis
   3034..3138    +  promoter       AmpR promoter: bla
   3140..3497    +  promoter       SV40 promoter: SV40 enhancer and early promoter
   3532..4326    +  CDS            NeoR/KanR: aminoglycoside phosphotransferase from Tn5; aph(3')-II (or nptII); confers resistance to neomycin, kanamycin, and G418 (Geneticin®)
   4347..4499    +  CDS            ble (fragment): BLE_KLEPN - Experimental evidence at protein level: Swiss-Prot protein existence level 1. Binding protein with a strong affinity to the bleomycin family of antibiotics. Binds to CL990; an antimitotic-antibiotic compound. From Klebsiella pneumoniae.
   4558..4605    +  polyA_signal   HSV TK poly(A) signal: herpes simplex virus thymidine kinase polyadenylation signal (Cole and Stacy, 1985)
   4696..4712    -  polyA_signal   bGH poly(A) signal (fragment): bovine growth hormone polyadenylation signal
   4934..5522    +  rep_origin     ori: high-copy-number ColE1/pMB1/pBR322/pUC origin of replication
>Addgene plasmid #65699 | pYNL-C1_PTS1 | addgene full sequence | sequence record 118777 | Addgene assembled full plasmid sequence
TAGTTATTAATAGTAATCAATTACGGGGTCATTAGTTCATAGCCCATATATGGAGTTCCGCGTTACATAA
CTTACGGTAAATGGCCCGCCTGGCTGACCGCCCAACGACCCCCGCCCATTGACGTCAATAATGACGTATG
TTCCCATAGTAACGCCAATAGGGACTTTCCATTGACGTCAATGGGTGGAGTATTTACGGTAAACTGCCCA
CTTGGCAGTACATCAAGTGTATCATATGCCAAGTACGCCCCCTATTGACGTCAATGACGGTAAATGGCCC
GCCTGGCATTATGCCCAGTACATGACCTTATGGGACTTTCCTACTTGGCAGTACATCTACGTATTAGTCA
TCGCTATTACCATGGTGATGCGGTTTTGGCAGTACATCAATGGGCGTGGATAGCGGTTTGACTCACGGGG
ATTTCCAAGTCTCCACCCCATTGACGTCAATGGGAGTTTGTTTTGGCACCAAAATCAACGGGACTTTCCA
AAATGTCGTAACAACTCCGCCCCATTGACGCAAATGGGCGGTAGGCGTGTACGGTGGGAGGTCTATATAA
GCAGAGCTGGTTTAGTGAACCGTCAGATCCGCTAGCGCCACCATGGTGAGCAAGGGCGAGGAGCTGTTCA
CCGGGGTGGTGCCCATCCTGGTCGAGCTGGACGGCGACGTAAACGGCCACAAGTTCAGCGTGTCCGGCGA
GGGCGAGGGCGATGCCACCTACGGCAAGCTGACCCTGAAGCTGATCTGCACCACCGGCAAGCTGCCCGTG
CCCTGGCCCACCCTCGTGACCACCCTGGGCTACGGCCTGCAGTGCTTCGCCCGCTACCCCGACCACATGA
AGCAGCACGACTTCTTCAAGTCCGCCATGCCCGAAGGCTACGTCCAGGAGCGCACCATCTTCTTCAAGGA
CGACGGCAACTACAAGACCCGCGCCGAGGTGAAGTTCGAGGGCGACACCCTGGTGAACCGCATCGAGCTG
AAGGGCATCGACTTCAAGGAGGACGGCAACATCCTGGGGCACAAGCTGGAGTACAACTACAACAGCCACA
ACGTCTATATCACCGCCGACAAGCAGAAGAACGGCATCAAGGCCAACTTCAAGATCCGCCACAACATCGA
GGACGGCGGCGTGCAGCTCGCCGACCACTACCAGCAGAACACCCCCATCGGCGACGGCCCCGTGCTGCTG
CCCGACAACCACTACCTGAGCTACCAGTCCAAGCTGAGCAAAGACCCCAACGAGAAGCGCGATCACATGG
TCCTGCTGGAGTTCGTGACCGCCGCCGGGGGTACCAAGGTGTACGACCCCGAGCAGAGGAAGAGGATGAT
CACCGGCCCCCAGTGGTGGGCCAGGTGCAAGCAGATGAACGTGCTGGACAGCTTCATCAACTACTACGAC
AGCGAGAAGCACGCCGAGAACGCCGTGATCTTCCTGCACGGCAACGCCACTAGCAGCTACCTGTGGAGGC
ACGTGGTGCCCCACATCGAGCCCGTGGCCAGGTGCATCATCCCCGATCTGATCGGCATGGGCAAGAGCGG
CAAGAGCGGCAACGGCAGCTACAGGCTGCTGGACCACTACAAGTACCTGACCGCCTGGTTCGAGCTTCTG
AACCTGCCCAAGAAGATCATCTTCGTGGGCCACGACTGGGGCGCCGCCCTGGCCTTCCACTACGCCTACG
AGCACCAGGACAGGATCAAGGCCATCGTGCACATGGAGAGCGTGGTGGACGTGATCGAGAGCTGGGACGA
GTGGCCAGACATCGAGGAGGACATCGCCCTGATCAAGAGCGAGGAGGGCGAGAAGATGGTGCTGGAGAAC
AACTTCTTCGTGGAGACCGTGCTGCCCAGCAAGATCATGAGAAAGCTGGAGCCCGAGGAGTTCGCCGCCT
ACCTGGAGCCCTTCAAGGAGAAGGGCGAGGTGAGAAGACCCACCCTGAGCTGGCCCAGAGAGATCCCCCT
GGTGAAGGGCGGCAAGCCCGACGTGGTGCAGATCGTGAGAAACTACAACGCCTACCTGAGAGCCAGCGAC
GACCTGCCCAAGCTGTTCATCGAGGGCGACCCCGGCTTCTTCAGCAACGCCATCGTGGAGGGCGCCAAGA
AGTTCCCCAACACCGAGTTCGTGAAGGTGAAGGGCCTGCACTTCCTCCAGGAGGACGCCCCCGACGAGAT
GGGCAAGTACATCAAGAGCTTCGTGGAGAGAGTGCTGAAGAACGAGCAGTCCGGACTCAGATCTCGAGCT
CAAGCTTCGAATTCCGGGATATCCAAGCTGTGAGTCGACGGTACCGCGGGCCCGGGATCCACCGGATCTA
GATAACTGATCATAATCAGCCATACCACATTTGTAGAGGTTTTACTTGCTTTAAAAAACCTCCCACACCT
CCCCCTGAACCTGAAACATAAAATGAATGCAATTGTTGTTGTTAACTTGTTTATTGCAGCTTATAATGGT
TACAAATAAAGCAATAGCATCACAAATTTCACAAATAAAGCATTTTTTTCACTGCATTCTAGTTGTGGTT
TGTCCAAACTCATCAATGTATCTTAACGCGTAAATTGTAAGCGTTAATATTTTGTTAAAATTCGCGTTAA
ATTTTTGTTAAATCAGCTCATTTTTTAACCAATAGGCCGAAATCGGCAAAATCCCTTATAAATCAAAAGA
ATAGACCGAGATAGGGT
[37 nt withheld, positions 2678-2714]
AAAGAACGTGGACTCCAACGTCAAAGG
[49 nt withheld, positions 2742-2790]
T
[91 nt withheld, positions 2792-2882]
G
[124 nt withheld, positions 2884-3007]
CAGGTGGCACTTTTCGGGGAAATGTGCGCGGAACCCCTATTTGTTTATTTTTCTAAATACATTCAAATAT
GTATCCGCTCATGAGACAATAACCCTGATAAATGCTTCAATAATATTGAAAAAGGAAGAGTCCTGAGGCG
GAAAGAACCAGCTGTGGAATGTGTGTCAGTTAGGGTGTGGAAAGTCCCCAGGCTCCCCAGCAGGCAGAAG
TATGCAAAGCATGCATCTCAATTAGTCAGCAACCAGGTGTGGAAAGTCCCCAGGCTCCCCAGCAGGCAGA
AGTATGCAAAGCATGCATCTCAATTAGTCAGCAACCATAGTCCCGCCCCTAACTCCGCCCATCCCGCCCC
TAACTCCGCCCAGTTCCGCCCATTCTCCGCCCCATGGCTGACTAATTTTTTTTATTTATGCAGAGGCCGA
GGCCGCCTCGGCCTCTGAGCTATTCCAGAAGTAGTGAGGAGGCTTTTTTGGAGGCCTAGGCTTTTGCAAA
GATCGATCAAGAGACAGGATGAGGATCGTTTCGCATGATTGAACAAGATGGATTGCACGCAGGTTCTCCG
GCCGCTTGGGTGGAGAGGCTATTCGGCTATGACTGGGCACAACAGACAATCGGCTGCTCTGATGCCGCCG
TGTTCCGGCTGTCAGCGCAGGGGCGCCCGGTTCTTTTTGTCAAGACCGACCTGTCCGGTGCCCTGAATGA
ACTGCAAGACGAGGCAGCGCGGCTATCGTGGCTGGCCACGACGGGCGTTCCTTGCGCAGCTGTGCTCGAC
GTTGTCACTGAAGCGGGAAGGGACTGGCTGCTATTGGGCGAAGTGCCGGGGCAGGATCTCCTGTCATCTC
ACCTTGCTCCTGCCGAGAAAGTATCCATCATGGCTGATGCAATGCGGCGGCTGCATACGCTTGATCCGGC
TACCTGCCCATTCGACCACCAAGCGAAACATCGCATCGAGCGAGCACGTACTCGGATGGAAGCCGGTCTT
GTCGATCAGGATGATCTGGACGAAGAGCATCAGGGGCTCGCGCCAGCCGAACTGTTCGCCAGGCTCAAGG
CGAGCATGCCCGACGGCGAGGATCTCGTCGTGACCCATGGCGATGCCTGCTTGCCGAATATCATGGTGGA
AAATGGCCGCTTTTCTGGATTCATCGACTGTGGCCGGCTGGGTGTGGCGGACCGCTATCAGGACATAGCG
TTGGCTACCCGTGATATTGCTGAAGAGCTTGGCGGCGAATGGGCTGACCGCTTCCTCGTGCTTTACGGTA
TCGCCGCTCCCGATTCGCAGCGCATCGCCTTCTATCGCCTTCTTGACGAGTTCTTCTGAGCGGGACTCTG
GGGTTCGAAATGACCGACCAAGCGACGCCCAACCTGCCATCACGAGATTTCGATTCCACCGCCGCCTTCT
ATGAAAGGTTGGGCTTCGGAATCGTTTTCCGGGACGCCGGCTGGATGATCCTCCAGCGCGGGGATCTCAT
GCTGGAGTTCTTCGCCCACCCTAGGGGGAGGCTAACTGAAACACGGAAGGAGACAATACCGGAAGGAACC
CGCGCTATGACGGCAATAAAAAGACAGAATAAAACGCACGGTGTTGGGTCGTTTGTTCATAAACGCGGGG
TTCGGTCCCAGGGCTGGCACTCTGTCGATACCCCACCGAGACCCCATTGGGGCCAATACGCCCGCGTTTC
TTCCTTTTCCCCACCCCACCCCCCAAGTTCGGGTGAAGGCCCAGGGCTCGCAGCCAACGTCGGGGCGGCA
GGCCCTGCCATAGCCTCAGGTTACTCATATATACTTTAGATTGATTTAAAACTTCATTTTTAATTTAAAA
GGATCTAGGTGAAGATCCTTTTTGATAATCTCATGACCAAAATCCCTTAACGTGAGTTTTCGTTCCACTG
AGCGTCAGACCCCGTAGAAAAGATCAAAGGATCTTCTTGAGATCCTTTTTTTCTGCGCGTAATCTGCTGC
TTGCAAACAAAAAAACCACCGCTACCAGCGGTGGTTTGTTTGCCGGATCAAGAGCTACCAACTCTTTTTC
CGAAGGTAACTGGCTTCAGCAGAGCGCAGATACCAAATACTGTCCTTCTAGTGTAGCCGTAGTTAGGCCA
CCACTTCAAGAACTCTGTAGCACCGCCTACATACCTCGCTCTGCTAATCCTGTTACCAGTGGCTGCTGCC
AGTGGCGATAAGTCGTGTCTTACCGGGTTGGACTCAAGACGATAGTTACCGGATAAGGCGCAGCGGTCGG
GCTGAACGGGGGGTTCGTGCACACAGCCCAGCTTGGAGCGAACGACCTACACCGAACTGAGATACCTACA
GCGTGAGCTATGAGAAAGCGCCACGCTTCCCGAAGGGAGAAAGGCGGACAGGTATCCGGTAAGCGGCAGG
GTCGGAACAGGAGAGCGCACGAGGGAGCTTCCAGGGGGAAACGCCTGGTATCTTTATAGTCCTGTCGGGT
TTCGCCACCTCTGACTTGAGCGTCGATTTTTGTGATGCTCGTCAGGGGGGCGGAGCCTATGGAAAAACGC
CAGCAACGCGGCCTTTTTACGGTTCCTGGCCTTTTGCTGGCCTTTTGCTCACATGTTCTTTCCTGCGTTA
TCCCCTGATTCTGTGGATAACCGTATTACCGCCATGCAT
