>Addgene plasmid #65699 | pYNL-C1_PTS1 | depositor partial sequence | sequence record 111673 | pYNL-C1
TAGTTATTAATAGTAATCAATTACGGGGTCATTAGTTCATAGCCCATATATGGAGTTCCGCGTTACATAA
CTTACGGTAAATGGCCCGCCTGGCTGACCGCCCAACGACCCCCGCCCATTGACGTCAATAATGACGTATG
TTCCCATAGTAACGCCAATAGGGACTTTCCATTGACGTCAATGGGTGGAGTATTTACGGTAAACTGCCCA
CTTGGCAGTACATCAAGTGTATCATATGCCAAGTACGCCCCCTATTGACGTCAATGACGGTAAATGGCCC
GCCTGGCATTATGCCCAGTACATGACCTTATGGGACTTTCCTACTTGGCAGTACATCTACGTATTAGTCA
TCGCTATTACCATGGTGATGCGGTTTTGGCAGTACATCAATGGGCGTGGATAGCGGTTTGACTCACGGGG
ATTTCCAAGTCTCCACCCCATTGACGTCAATGGGAGTTTGTTTTGGCACCAAAATCAACGGGACTTTCCA
AAATGTCGTAACAACTCCGCCCCATTGACGCAAATGGGCGGTAGGCGTGTACGGTGGGAGGTCTATATAA
GCAGAGCTGGTTTAGTGAACCGTCAGATCCGCTAGCGCCACCATGGTGAGCAAGGGCGAGGAGCTGTTCA
CCGGGGTGGTGCCCATCCTGGTCGAGCTGGACGGCGACGTAAACGGCCACAAGTTCAGCGTGTCCGGCGA
GGGCGAGGGCGATGCCACCTACGGCAAGCTGACCCTGAAGCTGATCTGCACCACCGGCAAGCTGCCCGTG
CCCTGGCCCACCCTCGTGACCACCCTGGGCTACGGCCTGCAGTGCTTCGCCCGCTACCCCGACCACATGA
AGCAGCACGACTTCTTCAAGTCCGCCATGCCCGAAGGCTACGTCCAGGAGCGCACCATCTTCTTCAAGGA
CGACGGCAACTACAAGACCCGCGCCGAGGTGAAGTTCGAGGGCGACACCCTGGTGAACCGCATCGAGCTG
AAGGGCATCGACTTCAAGGAGGACGGCAACATCCTGGGGCACAAGCTGGAGTACAACTACAACAGCCACA
ACGTCTATATCACCGCCGACAAGCAGAAGAACGGCATCAAGGCCAACTTCAAGATCCGCCACAACATCGA
GGACGGCGGCGTGCAGCTCGCCGACCACTACCAGCAGAACACCCCCATCGGCGACGGCCCCGTGCTGCTG
CCCGACAACCACTACCTGAGCTACCAGTCCAAGCTGAGCAAAGACCCCAACGAGAAGCGCGATCACATGG
TCCTGCTGGAGTTCGTGACCGCCGCCGGGGGTACCAAGGTGTACGACCCCGAGCAGAGGAAGAGGATGAT
CACCGGCCCCCAGTGGTGGGCCAGGTGCAAGCAGATGAACGTGCTGGACAGCTTCATCAACTACTACGAC
AGCGAGAAGCACGCCGAGAACGCCGTGATCTTCCTGCACGGCAACGCCACTAGCAGCTACCTGTGGAGGC
ACGTGGTGCCCCACATCGAGCCCGTGGCCAGGTGCATCATCCCCGATCTGATCGGCATGGGCAAGAGCGG
CAAGAGCGGCAACGGCAGCTACAGGCTGCTGGACCACTACAAGTACCTGACCGCCTGGTTCGAGCTTCTG
AACCTGCCCAAGAAGATCATCTTCGTGGGCCACGACTGGGGCGCCGCCCTGGCCTTCCACTACGCCTACG
AGCACCAGGACAGGATCAAGGCCATCGTGCACATGGAGAGCGTGGTGGACGTGATCGAGAGCTGGGACGA
GTGGCCAGACATCGAGGAGGACATCGCCCTGATCAAGAGCGAGGAGGGCGAGAAGATGGTGCTGGAGAAC
AACTTCTTCGTGGAGACCGTGCTGCCCAGCAAGATCATGAGAAAGCTGGAGCCCGAGGAGTTCGCCGCCT
ACCTGGAGCCCTTCAAGGAGAAGGGCGAGGTGAGAAGACCCACCCTGAGCTGGCCCAGAGAGATCCCCCT
GGTGAAGGGCGGCAAGCCCGACGTGGTGCAGATCGTGAGAAACTACAACGCCTACCTGAGAGCCAGCGAC
GACCTGCCCAAGCTGTTCATCGAGGGCGACCCCGGCTTCTTCAGCAACGCCATCGTGGAGGGCGCCAAGA
AGTTCCCCAACACCGAGTTCGTGAAGGTGAAGGGCCTGCACTTCCTCCAGGAGGACGCCCCCGACGAGAT
GGGCAAGTACATCAAGAGCTTCGTGGAGAGAGTGCTGAAGAACGAGCAGTCCGGACTCAGATCTCGAGCT
CAAGCTTCGAATTCTGCAGTCGACGGTACCGCGGGCCCGGGATCCACCGGATCTAGATAACTGATCATAA
TCAGCCATACCACATTTGTAGAGGTTTTACTTGCTTTAAAAAACCTCCCACACCTCCCCCTGAACCTGAA
ACATAAAATGAATGCAATTGTTGTTGTTAACTTGTTTATTGCAGCTTATAATGGTTACAAATAAAGCAAT
AGCATCACAAATTTCACAAATAAAGCATTTTTTTCACTGCATTCTAGTTGTGGTTTGTCCAAACTCATCA
ATGTATCTTAACGCGTAAATTGTAAGCGTTAATATTTTGTTAAAATTCGCGTTAAATTTTTGTTAAATCA
GCTCATTTTTTAACCAATAGGCCGAAATCGGCAAAATCCCTTATAAATCAAAAGAATAGACCGAGATAGG
GT
[37 nt withheld, positions 2663-2699]
AAAGAACGTGGACTCCAACGTCAAAGG
[49 nt withheld, positions 2727-2775]
T
[91 nt withheld, positions 2777-2867]
G
[124 nt withheld, positions 2869-2992]
CAGGTGGCACTTTTCGGGGAAATGTGCGCGGAACCCCTATTTGTTTATTTTTCTAAATACATTCAAATAT
GTATCCGCTCATGAGACAATAACCCTGATAAATGCTTCAATAATATTGAAAAAGGAAGAGTCCTGAGGCG
GAAAGAACCAGCTGTGGAATGTGTGTCAGTTAGGGTGTGGAAAGTCCCCAGGCTCCCCAGCAGGCAGAAG
TATGCAAAGCATGCATCTCAATTAGTCAGCAACCAGGTGTGGAAAGTCCCCAGGCTCCCCAGCAGGCAGA
AGTATGCAAAGCATGCATCTCAATTAGTCAGCAACCATAGTCCCGCCCCTAACTCCGCCCATCCCGCCCC
TAACTCCGCCCAGTTCCGCCCATTCTCCGCCCCATGGCTGACTAATTTTTTTTATTTATGCAGAGGCCGA
GGCCGCCTCGGCCTCTGAGCTATTCCAGAAGTAGTGAGGAGGCTTTTTTGGAGGCCTAGGCTTTTGCAAA
GATCGATCAAGAGACAGGATGAGGATCGTTTCGCATGATTGAACAAGATGGATTGCACGCAGGTTCTCCG
GCCGCTTGGGTGGAGAGGCTATTCGGCTATGACTGGGCACAACAGACAATCGGCTGCTCTGATGCCGCCG
TGTTCCGGCTGTCAGCGCAGGGGCGCCCGGTTCTTTTTGTCAAGACCGACCTGTCCGGTGCCCTGAATGA
ACTGCAAGACGAGGCAGCGCGGCTATCGTGGCTGGCCACGACGGGCGTTCCTTGCGCAGCTGTGCTCGAC
GTTGTCACTGAAGCGGGAAGGGACTGGCTGCTATTGGGCGAAGTGCCGGGGCAGGATCTCCTGTCATCTC
ACCTTGCTCCTGCCGAGAAAGTATCCATCATGGCTGATGCAATGCGGCGGCTGCATACGCTTGATCCGGC
TACCTGCCCATTCGACCACCAAGCGAAACATCGCATCGAGCGAGCACGTACTCGGATGGAAGCCGGTCTT
GTCGATCAGGATGATCTGGACGAAGAGCATCAGGGGCTCGCGCCAGCCGAACTGTTCGCCAGGCTCAAGG
CGAGCATGCCCGACGGCGAGGATCTCGTCGTGACCCATGGCGATGCCTGCTTGCCGAATATCATGGTGGA
AAATGGCCGCTTTTCTGGATTCATCGACTGTGGCCGGCTGGGTGTGGCGGACCGCTATCAGGACATAGCG
TTGGCTACCCGTGATATTGCTGAAGAGCTTGGCGGCGAATGGGCTGACCGCTTCCTCGTGCTTTACGGTA
TCGCCGCTCCCGATTCGCAGCGCATCGCCTTCTATCGCCTTCTTGACGAGTTCTTCTGAGCGGGACTCTG
GGGTTCGAAATGACCGACCAAGCGACGCCCAACCTGCCATCACGAGATTTCGATTCCACCGCCGCCTTCT
ATGAAAGGTTGGGCTTCGGAATCGTTTTCCGGGACGCCGGCTGGATGATCCTCCAGCGCGGGGATCTCAT
GCTGGAGTTCTTCGCCCACCCTAGGGGGAGGCTAACTGAAACACGGAAGGAGACAATACCGGAAGGAACC
CGCGCTATGACGGCAATAAAAAGACAGAATAAAACGCACGGTGTTGGGTCGTTTGTTCATAAACGCGGGG
TTCGGTCCCAGGGCTGGCACTCTGTCGATACCCCACCGAGACCCCATTGGGGCCAATACGCCCGCGTTTC
TTCCTTTTCCCCACCCCACCCCCCAAGTTCGGGTGAAGGCCCAGGGCTCGCAGCCAACGTCGGGGCGGCA
GGCCCTGCCATAGCCTCAGGTTACTCATATATACTTTAGATTGATTTAAAACTTCATTTTTAATTTAAAA
GGATCTAGGTGAAGATCCTTTTTGATAATCTCATGACCAAAATCCCTTAACGTGAGTTTTCGTTCCACTG
AGCGTCAGACCCCGTAGAAAAGATCAAAGGATCTTCTTGAGATCCTTTTTTTCTGCGCGTAATCTGCTGC
TTGCAAACAAAAAAACCACCGCTACCAGCGGTGGTTTGTTTGCCGGATCAAGAGCTACCAACTCTTTTTC
CGAAGGTAACTGGCTTCAGCAGAGCGCAGATACCAAATACTGTCCTTCTAGTGTAGCCGTAGTTAGGCCA
CCACTTCAAGAACTCTGTAGCACCGCCTACATACCTCGCTCTGCTAATCCTGTTACCAGTGGCTGCTGCC
AGTGGCGATAAGTCGTGTCTTACCGGGTTGGACTCAAGACGATAGTTACCGGATAAGGCGCAGCGGTCGG
GCTGAACGGGGGGTTCGTGCACACAGCCCAGCTTGGAGCGAACGACCTACACCGAACTGAGATACCTACA
GCGTGAGCTATGAGAAAGCGCCACGCTTCCCGAAGGGAGAAAGGCGGACAGGTATCCGGTAAGCGGCAGG
GTCGGAACAGGAGAGCGCACGAGGGAGCTTCCAGGGGGAAACGCCTGGTATCTTTATAGTCCTGTCGGGT
TTCGCCACCTCTGACTTGAGCGTCGATTTTTGTGATGCTCGTCAGGGGGGCGGAGCCTATGGAAAAACGC
CAGCAACGCGGCCTTTTTACGGTTCCTGGCCTTTTGCTGGCCTTTTGCTCACATGTTCTTTCCTGCGTTA
TCCCCTGATTCTGTGGATAACCGTATTACCGCCATGCAT
