>Addgene plasmid #65699 | pYNL-C1_PTS1 | addgene partial sequence | sequence record 118778 | SV40pA-R 5'-GAAATTTGTGATGCTATTGC-3'
TTATAAGCTGCAATAAACAAGTTAACAACAACAATTGCATTCATTTTATGTTTCAGGTTCAGGGGGAGGT
GTGGGAGGTTTTTTAAAGCAAGTAAAACCTCTACAAATGTGGTATGGCTGATTATGATCAGTTATCTAGA
TCCGGTGGATCCCGGGCCCGCGGTACCGTCGACTCACAGCTTGGATATCCCGGAATTCGAAGCTTGAGCT
CGAGATCTGAGTCCGGACTGCTCGTTCTTCAGCACTCTCTCCACGAAGCTCTTGATGTACTTGCCCATCT
CGTCGGGGGCGTCCTCCTGGAGGAAGTGCAGGCCCTTCACCTTCACGAACTCGGTGTTGGGGAACTTCTT
GGCGCCCTCCACGATGGCGTTGCTGAAGAAGCCGGGGTCGCCCTCGATGAACAGCTTGGGCAGGTCGTCG
CTGGCTCTCAGGTAGGCGTTGTAGTTTCTCACGATCTGCACCACGTCGGGCTTGCCGCCCTTCACCAGGG
GGATCTCTCTGGGCCAGCTCAGGGTGGGTCTTCTCACCTCGCCCTTCTCCTTGAAGGGCTCCAGGTAGGC
GGCGAACTCCTCGGGCTCCAGCTTTCTCATGATCTTGCTGGGCAGCACGGTCTCCACGAAGAAGTTGTTC
TCCAGCACCATCTTCTCGCCCTCCTCGCTCTTGATCAGGGCGATGTCCTCCTCGATGTCTGGCCACTCGT
CCCAGCTCTCGATCACGTCCACCACGCTCTCCATGTGCACGATGGCCTTGATCCTGTCCTGGTGCTCGTA
GGCGTAGTGGAAGGCCAGGGCGGCGCCCCAGTCGTGGCCCACGAAGATGATCTTCTTGGGCAGGTTCAGA
AGCTCGAACCAGGCGGTCAGGTACTTGTAGTGGTCCAGCAGCCTGTAGCTGCCGTTGCCGCTCTTGCCGC
TCTTGCCCATGCCGATCAGATCGGGGATGATGCACCTGGCCACGGGCTCGATGTGGGGCACCACGTGCCT
CCACAGGTAGCTGCTAGTGGCGTTGCCGTGCA
