>Addgene plasmid #65699 | pYNL-C1_PTS1 | addgene partial sequence | sequence record 118991 | CMV-F 5'-CGCAAATGGGCGGTAGGCGTG-3'
CTATATAAGCAGAGCTGGTTTAGTGAACCGTCAGATCCGCTAGCGCCACCATGGTGAGCAAGGGCGAGGA
GCTGTTCACCGGGGTGGTGCCCATCCTGGTCGAGCTGGACGGCGACGTAAACGGCCACAAGTTCAGCGTG
TCCGGCGAGGGCGAGGGCGATGCCACCTACGGCAAGCTGACCCTGAAGCTGATCTGCACCACCGGCAAGC
TGCCCGTGCCCTGGCCCACCCTCGTGACCACCCTGGGCTACGGCCTGCAGTGCTTCGCCCGCTACCCCGA
CCACATGAAGCAGCACGACTTCTTCAAGTCCGCCATGCCCGAAGGCTACGTCCAGGAGCGCACCATCTTC
TTCAAGGACGACGGCAACTACAAGACCCGCGCCGAGGTGAAGTTCGAGGGCGACACCCTGGTGAACCGCA
TCGAGCTGAAGGGCATCGACTTCAAGGAGGACGGCAACATCCTGGGGCACAAGCTGGAGTACAACTACAA
CAGCCACAACGTCTATATCACCGCCGACAAGCAGAAGAACGGCATCAAGGCCAACTTCAAGATCCGCCAC
AACATCGAGGACGGCGGCGTGCAGCTCGCCGACCACTACCAGCAGAACACCCCCATCGGCGACGGCCCCG
TGCTGCTGCCCGACAACCACTACCTGAGCTACCAGTCCAAGCTGAGCAAAGACCCCAACGAGAAGCGCGA
TCACATGGTCCTGCTGGAGTTCGTGACCGCCGCCGGGGGTACCAAGGTGTACGACCCCGAGCAGAGGAAG
AGGATGATCACCGGCCCCCAGTGGTGGGCCAGGTGCAAGCAGATGAACGTGCTGGACAGCTTCATCAACT
ACTACGACAGCGAGAAGCACGCCGAGAACGCCGTGATCTTCCTGCACGGCAACGCCACTAGCAGCTACCT
GTGGAGGCACGTGGTGCCCCACATCGAGCCCGTGGCCAGGTGCATCATCCCCGATCTGATCGGCATGGGC
AAGAGCGGCAAGAGCGGCAACGGCAGCTACAGGCTGCTGGACCACTACAAGTACCTGACCGCCTGGTTCG
AGCTTCTGAACCTGCCCAAGAAGATCATCTTCGTGGGCCACGACTGGGG
